>Addgene plasmid #225473 | pcDNA3puro-mGFP-ROCK2-N (1-941) | addgene full sequence | sequence record 448473 | Addgene NGS Result
GACGGATCGGGAGATCTCCCGATCCCCTATGGTGCACTCTCAGTACAATCTGCTCTGATGCCGCATAGTT
AAGCCAGTATCTGCTCCCTGCTTGTGTGTTGGAGGTCGCTGAGTAGTGCGCGAGCAAAATTTAAGCTACA
ACAAGGCAAGGCTTGACCGACAATTGCATGAAGAATCTGCTTAGGGTTAGGCGTTTTGCGCTGCTTCGCG
ATGTACGGGCCAGATATACGCGTTGACATTGATTATTGACTAGTTATTAATAGTAATCAATTACGGGGTC
ATTAGTTCATAGCCCATATATGGAGTTCCGCGTTACATAACTTACGGTAAATGGCCCGCCTGGCTGACCG
CCCAACGACCCCCGCCCATTGACGTCAATAATGACGTATGTTCCCATAGTAACGCCAATAGGGACTTTCC
ATTGACGTCAATGGGTGGAGTATTTACGGTAAACTGCCCACTTGGCAGTACATCAAGTGTATCATATGCC
AAGTACGCCCCCTATTGACGTCAATGACGGTAAATGGCCCGCCTGGCATTATGCCCAGTACATGACCTTA
TGGGACTTTCCTACTTGGCAGTACATCTACGTATTAGTCATCGCTATTACCATGGTGATGCGGTTTTGGC
AGTACATCAATGGGCGTGGATAGCGGTTTGACTCACGGGGATTTCCAAGTCTCCACCCCATTGACGTCAA
TGGGAGTTTGTTTTGGCACCAAAATCAACGGGACTTTCCAAAATGTCGTAACAACTCCGCCCCATTGACG
CAAATGGGCGGTAGGCGTGTACGGTGGGAGGTCTATATAAGCAGAGCTCTCTGGCTAACTAGAGAACCCA
CTGCTTACTGGCTTATCGAAATTAATACGACTCACTATAGGGAGACCCAAGCTGGCTAGCAACCATGGTG
AGCAAGGGCGAGGAGCTGTTCACCGGGGTGGTGCCCATCCTGGTCGAGCTGGACGGCGACGTAAACGGCC
ACAAGTTCAGCGTGTCCGGCGAGGGCGAGGGCGATGCCACCTACGGCAAGCTGACCCTGAAGTTCATCTG
CACCACCGGCAAGCTGCCCGTGCCCTGGCCCACCCTCGTGACCACCCTGACCTACGGCGTGCAGTGCTTC
AGCCGCTACCCCGACCACATGAAGCAGCACGACTTCTTCAAGTCCGCCATGCCCGAAGGCTACGTCCAGG
AGCGCACCATCTTCTTCAAGGACGACGGCAACTACAAGACCCGCGCCGAGGTGAAGTTCGAGGGCGACAC
CCTGGTGAACCGCATCGAGCTGAAGGGCATCGACTTCAAGGAGGACGGCAACATCCTGGGGCACAAGCTG
GAGTACAACTACAACAGCCACAACGTCTATATCATGGCCGACAAGCAGAAGAACGGCATCAAGGTGAACT
TCAAGATCCGCCACAACATCGAGGACGGCAGCGTGCAGCTCGCCGACCACTACCAGCAGAACACCCCCAT
CGGCGACGGCCCCGTGCTGCTGCCCGACAACCACTACCTGAGCACCCAGTCCAAGCTGAGCAAAGACCCC
AACGAGAAGCGCGATCACATGGTCCTGCTGGAGTTCGTGACCGCCGCCGGGATCACTCTCGGCATGGACG
AGCTGTACAAGATGAGCCGGCCCCCGCCGACGGGGAAAATGCCCGGCGCCCCCGAGACCGCGCCGGGGGA
CGGGGCAGGCGCGAGCCGCCAGAGGAAGCTGGAGGCGCTGATCCGAGACCCTCGCTCCCCCATCAACGTG
GAGAGCTTGCTGGATGGCTTAAATTCCTTGGTCCTTGATTTAGATTTTCCTGCTTTGAGGAAAAACAAGA
ACATAGATAATTTCTTAAATAGATATGAGAAAATTGTGAAAAAAATCAGAGGTCTACAGATGAAGGCAGA
AGACTATGATGTTGTAAAAGTTATTGGAAGAGGTGCTTTTGGTGAAGTGCAGTTGGTTCGTCACAAGGCA
TCGCAGAAGGTTTATGCTATGAAGCTTCTTAGTAAGTTTGAAATGATAAAAAGATCAGATTCTGCCTTTT
TTTGGGAAGAAAGAGATATTATGGCCTTTGCCAATAGCCCCTGGGTGGTTCAGCTTTTTTATGCCTTTCA
AGATGATAGGTATCTGTACATGGTAATGGAGTACATGCCTGGTGGAGACCTTGTAAACCTTATGAGTAAT
TATGATGTGCCTGAAAAATGGGCCAAATTTTACACTGCTGAAGTTGTTCTTGCTCTGGATGCAATACACT
CCATGGGTTTAATACACAGAGATGTGAAGCCTGACAACATGCTCTTGGATAAACATGGACATCTAAAATT
AGCAGATTTTGGCACGTGTATGAAGATGGATGAAACAGGCATGGTACATTGTGATACAGCAGTTGGAACA
CCGGATTATATATCACCTGAGGTTCTGAAATCACAAGGGGGTGATGGTTTCTATGGGCGAGAATGTGATT
GGTGGTCTGTAGGTGTTTTCCTTTATGAGATGCTAGTGGGGGATACTCCATTTTATGCGGATTCACTTGT
AGGAACATATAGCAAAATTATGGATCATAAGAATTCACTGTGTTTCCCTGAAGATGCAGAAATTTCCAAA
CATGCAAAGAATCTCATCTGTGCTTTCTTAACAGATAGGGAGGTACGACTTGGGAGAAATGGGGTGGAAG
AAATCAGACAGCATCCTTTCTTTAAGAATGATCAGTGGCATTGGGATAACATAAGAGAAACGGCAGCTCC
TGTAGTACCTGAACTCAGCAGTGACATAGACAGCAGCAATTTCGATGACATTGAAGATGACAAAGGAGAT
GTAGAAACCTTCCCAATTCCTAAAGCTTTTGTTGGAAATCAGCTGCCTTTCATCGGATTTACCTACTATA
GAGAAAATTTATTATTAAGTGACTCTCCATCTTGTAGAGAAACTGATTCCATACAATCAAGGAAAAATGA
AGAAAGTCAAGAGATTCAGAAAAAACTGTATACATTAGAAGAACATCTTAGCAATGAGATGCAAGCCAAA
GAGGAACTGGAACAGAAGTGCAAATCTGTTAATACTCGCCTAGAAAAAACAGCAAAGGAGCTAGAAGAGG
AGATTACCTTACGGAAAAGTGTGGAATCAGCATTAAGACAGTTAGAAAGAGAAAAGGCGCTTCTTCAGCA
CAAAAATGCAGAATATCAGAGGAAAGCTGATCATGAAGCAGACAAAAAACGAAATTTGGAAAATGATGTT
AACAGCTTAAAAGATCAACTTGAAGATTTGAAAAAAAGAAATCAAAACTCTCAAATATCCACTGAGAAAG
TGAATCAACTCCAGAGACAACTGGATGAAACCAATGCTTTACTGCGAACAGAGTCTGATACTGCAGCCCG
GTTAAGGAAAACCCAGGCAGAAAGTTCAAAACAGATTCAGCAGCTGGAATCTAACAATAGAGATCTACAA
GATAAAAACTGCCTGCTGGAGACTGCCAAGTTAAAACTTGAAAAGGAATTTATCAATCTTCAGTCAGCTC
TAGAATCTGAAAGGAGGGATCGAACCCATGGATCAGAGATAATTAATGATTTACAAGGTAGAATATGTGG
CCTAGAAGAAGATTTAAAGAACGGCAAAATCTTACTAGCGAAAGTAGAACTGGAGAAGAGACAACTTCAG
GAGAGATTTACTGATTTGGAAAAGGAAAAAAGCAACATGGAAATAGATATGACATACCAACTAAAAGTTA
TACAGCAGAGCCTAGAACAAGAAGAAGCTGAACATAAGGCCACAAAGGCACGACTAGCAGATAAAAATAA
GATCTATGAGTCCATCGAAGAAGCCAAATCAGAAGCCATGAAAGAAATGGAGAAGAAGCTCTTGGAGGAA
AGAACTTTAAAACAGAAAGTGGAGAACCTATTGCTAGAAGCTGAGAAAAGATGTTCTCTATTAGACTGTG
ACCTCAAACAGTCACAGCAGAAAATAAATGAGCTCCTTAAACAGAAAGATGTGCTAAATGAGGATGTTAG
AAACCTGACATTAAAAATAGAGCAAGAAACTCAGAAGCGCTGCCTTACACAAAATGACCTGAAGATGCAA
ACACAACAGGTTAACACACTAAAAATGTCAGAAAAGCAGTTAAAGCAAGAAAATAACCATCTCATGGAAA
TGAAAATGAACTTGGAAAAACAAAATGCTGAACTTCGAAAAGAACGTCAGGATGCAGATGGGCAAATGAA
AGAGCTCCAGGATCAGCTCGAAGCAGAACAGTATTTCTCAACCCTTTATAAAACACAAGTTAGGGAGCTT
AAAGAAGAATGTGAAGAAAAGACCAAACTTGGTAAAGAATTGCAGCAGAAGAAACAGGAATTACAGGATG
AACGGGACTCTTTGGCTGCCCAACTGGAGATCACCTTGACCAAAGCAGATTCTGAGCAACTGGCTCGTTC
AATTGCTGAAGAACAATATTCTGATTTGGAATAACTCGAGTCTAGAGGGCCCGTTTAAACCCGCTGATCA
GCCTCGACTGTGCCTTCTAGTTGCCAGCCATCTGTTGTTTGCCCCTCCCCCGTGCCTTCCTTGACCCTGG
AAGGTGCCACTCCCACTGTCCTTTCCTAATAAAATGAGGAAATTGCATCGCATTGTCTGAGTAGGTGTCA
TTCTATTCTGGGGGGTGGGGTGGGGCAGGACAGCAAGGGGGAGGATTGGGAAGACAATAGCAGGCATGCT
GGGGATGCGGTGGGCTCTATGGCTTCTGAGGCGGAAAGAACCAGCTGGGGCTCTAGGGGGTATCCCC
[124 nt withheld, positions 4758-4881]
C
[91 nt withheld, positions 4883-4973]
A
[49 nt withheld, positions 4975-5023]
CCTTTGACGTTGGAGTCCACGTTCTTT
[37 nt withheld, positions 5051-5087]
ACCCTATCTCGGTCTATTCTTTTGATTTATAAGGGATTTTGCCGATTTCGGCCTATTGGTTAAAAAATGA
GCTGATTTAACAAAAATTTAACGCGAATTAATTCTGTGGAATGTGTGTCAGTTAGGGTGTGGAAAGTCCC
CAGGCTCCCCAGCAGGCAGAAGTATGCAAAGCATGCATCTCAATTAGTCAGCAACCAGGTGTGGAAAGTC
CCCAGGCTCCCCAGCAGGCAGAAGTATGCAAAGCATGCATCTCAATTAGTCAGCAACCATAGTCCCGCCC
CTAACTCCGCCCATCCCGCCCCTAACTCCGCCCAGTTCCGCCCATTCTCCGCCCCATGGCTGACTAATTT
TTTTTATTTATGCAGAGGCCGAGGCCGCCTCTGCCTCTGAGCTATTCCAGAAGTAGTGAGGAGGCTTTTT
TGGAGGCCTAGGCTTTTGCAAAAAGCTCCCAACCATGACCGAGTACAAGCCCACGGTGCGCCTCGCCACC
CGCGACGACGTCCCCAGGGCCGTACGCACCCTCGCCGCCGCGTTCGCCGACTACCCCGCCACGCGCCACA
CCGTCGATCCGGACCGCCACATCGAGCGGGTCACCGAGCTGCAAGAACTCTTCCTCACGCGCGTCGGGCT
CGACATCGGCAAGGTGTGGGTCGCGGACGACGGCGCCGCGGTGGCGGTCTGGACCACGCCGGAGAGCGTC
GAAGCGGGGGCGGTGTTCGCCGAGATCGGCCCGCGCATGGCCGAGTTGAGCGGTTCCCGGCTGGCCGCGC
AGCAACAGATGGAAGGCCTCCTGGCGCCGCACCGGCCCAAGGAGCCCGCGTGGTTCCTGGCCACCGTCGG
CGTCTCGCCCGACCACCAGGGCAAGGGTCTGGGCAGCGCCGTCGTGCTCCCCGGAGTGGAGGCGGCCGAG
CGCGCCGGGGTGCCCGCCTTCCTGGAGACCTCCGCGCCCCGCAACCTCCCCTTCTACGAGCGGCTCGGCT
TCACCGTCACCGCCGACGTCGAGGTGCCCGAAGGACCGCGCACCTGGTGCATGACCCGCAAGCCCGGTGC
CTGAGCGGGACTCTGGGGTTCGAAATGACCGACCAAGCGACGCCCAACCTGCCATCACGAGATTTCGATT
CCACCGCCGCCTTCTATGAAAGGTTGGGCTTCGGAATCGTTTTCCGGGACGCCGGCTGGATGATCCTCCA
GCGCGGGGATCTCATGCTGGAGTTCTTCGCCCACCCCAACTTGTTTATTGCAGCTTATAATGGTTACAAA
TAAAGCAATAGCATCACAAATTTCACAAATAAAGCATTTTTTTCACTGCATTCTAGTTGTGGTTTGTCCA
AACTCATCAATGTATCTTATCATGTCTGTATACCGTCGACCTCTAGCTAGAGCTTGGCGTAATCATGGTC
ATAGCTGTTTCCTGTGTGAAATTGTTATCCGCTCACAATTCCACACAACATACGAGCCGGAAGCATAAAG
TGTAAAGCCTGGGGTGCCTAATGAGTGAGCTAACTCACATTAATTGCGTTGCGCTCACTGCCCGCTTTCC
AGTCGGGAAACCTGTCGTGCCAGCTGCATTAATGAATCGGCCAACGCGCGGGGAGAGGCGGTTTGCGTAT
TGGGCGCTCTTCCGCTTCCTCGCTCACTGACTCGCTGCGCTCGGTCGTTCGGCTGCGGCGAGCGGTATCA
GCTCACTCAAAGGCGGTAATACGGTTATCCACAGAATCAGGGGATAACGCAGGAAAGAACATGTGAGCAA
AAGGCCAGCAAAAGGCCAGGAACCGTAAAAAGGCCGCGTTGCTGGCGTTTTTCCATAGGCTCCGCCCCCC
TGACGAGCATCACAAAAATCGACGCTCAAGTCAGAGGTGGCGAAACCCGACAGGACTATAAAGATACCAG
GCGTTTCCCCCTGGAAGCTCCCTCGTGCGCTCTCCTGTTCCGACCCTGCCGCTTACCGGATACCTGTCCG
CCTTTCTCCCTTCGGGAAGCGTGGCGCTTTCTCATAGCTCACGCTGTAGGTATCTCAGTTCGGTGTAGGT
CGTTCGCTCCAAGCTGGGCTGTGTGCACGAACCCCCCGTTCAGCCCGACCGCTGCGCCTTATCCGGTAAC
TATCGTCTTGAGTCCAACCCGGTAAGACACGACTTATCGCCACTGGCAGCAGCCACTGGTAACAGGATTA
GCAGAGCGAGGTATGTAGGCGGTGCTACAGAGTTCTTGAAGTGGTGGCCTAACTACGGCTACACTAGAAG
AACAGTATTTGGTATCTGCGCTCTGCTGAAGCCAGTTACCTTCGGAAAAAGAGTTGGTAGCTCTTGATCC
GGCAAACAAACCACCGCTGGTAGCGGTGGTTTTTTTGTTTGCAAGCAGCAGATTACGCGCAGAAAAAAAG
GATCTCAAGAAGATCCTTTGATCTTTTCTACGGGGTCTGACGCTCAGTGGAACGAAAACTCACGTTAAGG
GATTTTGGTCATGAGATTATCAAAAAGGATCTTCACCTAGATCCTTTTAAATTAAAAATGAAGTTTTAAA
TCAATCTAAAGTATATATGAGTAAACTTGGTCTGACAGTTACCAATGCTTAATCAGTGAGGCACCTATCT
CAGCGATCTGTCTATTTCGTTCATCCATAGTTGCCTGACTCCCCGTCGTGTAGATAACTACGATACGGGA
GGGCTTACCATCTGGCCCCAGTGCTGCAATGATACCGCGAGACCCACGCTCACCGGCTCCAGATTTATCA
GCAATAAACCAGCCAGCCGGAAGGGCCGAGCGCAGAAGTGGTCCTGCAACTTTATCCGCCTCCATCCAGT
CTATTAATTGTTGCCGGGAAGCTAGAGTAAGTAGTTCGCCAGTTAATAGTTTGCGCAACGTTGTTGCCAT
TGCTACAGGCATCGTGGTGTCACGCTCGTCGTTTGGTATGGCTTCATTCAGCTCCGGTTCCCAACGATCA
AGGCGAGTTACATGATCCCCCATGTTGTGCAAAAAAGCGGTTAGCTCCTTCGGTCCTCCGATCGTTGTCA
GAAGTAAGTTGGCCGCAGTGTTATCACTCATGGTTATGGCAGCACTGCATAATTCTCTTACTGTCATGCC
ATCCGTAAGATGCTTTTCTGTGACTGGTGAGTACTCAACCAAGTCATTCTGAGAATAGTGTATGCGGCGA
CCGAGTTGCTCTTGCCCGGCGTCAATACGGGATAATACCGCGCCACATAGCAGAACTTTAAAAGTGCTCA
TCATTGGAAAACGTTCTTCGGGGCGAAAACTCTCAAGGATCTTACCGCTGTTGAGATCCAGTTCGATGTA
ACCCACTCGTGCACCCAACTGATCTTCAGCATCTTTTACTTTCACCAGCGTTTCTGGGTGAGCAAAAACA
GGAAGGCAAAATGCCGCAAAAAAGGGAATAAGGGCGACACGGAAATGTTGAATACTCATACTCTTCCTTT
TTCAATATTATTGAAGCATTTATCAGGGTTATTGTCTCATGAGCGGATACATATTTGAATGTATTTAGAA
AAATAAACAAATAGGGGTTCCGCGCACATTTCCCCGAAAAGTGCCACCTGACGTC
Features (pLannotate 1.2.2; 21 found; start..end, strand, type, name):
     28..80      -  misc_feature   bom (fragment): basis of mobility region from pBR322
    235..614     +  enhancer       CMV enhancer: human cytomegalovirus immediate early enhancer
    615..818     +  promoter       CMV promoter: human cytomegalovirus (CMV) immediate early promoter
    814..847     +  LTR            5' LTR (truncated) (fragment): truncated 5' long terminal repeat (LTR) from HIV-1
    863..881     +  promoter       T7 promoter: promoter for bacteriophage T7 RNA polymerase
    905..1621    +  CDS            mEGFP: mEGFP is a basic (constitutively fluorescent) green fluorescent protein published in 2002, derived from Aequorea victoria. It has moderate acid sensitivity.
   1622..4441    +  CDS            ROCK2 (fragment): ROCK2_HUMAN - Also known as KIAA0619. Experimental evidence at protein level: Swiss-Prot protein existence level 1. Protein kinase which is a key regulator of actin cytoskeleton and cell polarity. Involved in regulation of smooth muscle contraction, actin cytoskeleton organization, stress fiber and focal adhesion formation, neurite retraction, cell adhesion and motility via phosphorylation of ADD1, BRCA2, CNN1, EZR, DPYSL2, EP300, MSN, MYL9/MLC2, NPM1, RDX, PPP1R12A and VIM. Phosphorylates SORL1 and IRF4. Acts as a negative regulator of VEGF-induced angiogenic endothelial cell activation. Posi
   4488..4712    +  polyA_signal   bGH poly(A) signal: bovine growth hormone polyadenylation signal
   4716..4737    +  promoter       SV40 promoter (fragment): SV40 enhancer and early promoter
   4758..5186    +  rep_origin     f1 ori (sequence partly withheld): f1 bacteriophage origin of replication; arrow indicates direction of (+) strand synthesis
   5200..5529    +  promoter       SV40 promoter: SV40 enhancer and early promoter
   5542..6141    +  CDS            PuroR: puromycin N-acetyltransferase; pac from Streptomyces alboniger; confers resistance to puromycin
   6162..6320    +  CDS            ble (fragment): BLE_KLEPN - Experimental evidence at protein level: Swiss-Prot protein existence level 1. Binding protein with a strong affinity to the bleomycin family of antibiotics. Binds to CL990; an antimitotic-antibiotic compound. From Klebsiella pneumoniae.
   6315..6436    +  polyA_signal   SV40 poly(A) signal: SV40 polyadenylation signal
   6509..6525    -  protein_bind   lac operator: The lac repressor binds to the lac operator to inhibit transcription in E. coli. This inhibition can be relieved by adding lactose or isopropyl-β-D-thiogalactopyranoside (IPTG). lac repressor encoded by lacI
   6533..6563    -  promoter       lac promoter: promoter for the E. coli lac operon
   6578..6599    -  protein_bind   CAP binding site: CAP binding activates transcription in the presence of cAMP. E. coli catabolite activator protein
   6612..6704    -  CDS            lacI (fragment): lac repressor; lacI; The lac repressor binds to the lac operator to inhibit transcription in E. coli. This inhibition can be relieved by adding lactose or isopropyl-β-D-thiogalactopyranoside (IPTG).
   6887..7475    -  rep_origin     ori: high-copy-number ColE1/pMB1/pBR322/pUC origin of replication
   7646..8506    -  CDS            AmpR: β-lactamase; bla; confers resistance to ampicillin, carbenicillin, and related antibiotics
   8507..8611    -  promoter       AmpR promoter: bla
