[The description below was written by a language model from this plasmid's Addgene catalogue record and pLannotate feature annotations shown in this document.]
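Description:
pcDNA3puro-mGFP-ROCK2-N (1-941) is a mammalian expression plasmid of about 8.6 kb, built on pcDNA3-puro, a pcDNA3-type backbone carrying a puromycin marker. In E. coli it is maintained at high copy through a ColE1/pUC-type origin and selected with ampicillin via the β-lactamase gene and its native promoter. An f1 phage origin is also present, along with short residual lac regulatory fragments and a bom fragment that are backbone remnants rather than functional parts of the design. For selection in mammalian cells, an SV40 enhancer/early promoter drives puromycin N-acetyltransferase, terminated by the SV40 polyadenylation signal. A small ble fragment annotated just downstream appears to be a leftover from backbone construction.

The payload is a single fusion open reading frame under the human CMV immediate-early enhancer and promoter, ending in the bovine growth hormone polyadenylation signal. Monomeric EGFP sits at the N terminus and is joined directly to an N-terminal fragment of human ROCK2 covering residues 1–941, with the C-terminal remainder of the protein omitted. ROCK2 is a protein kinase that regulates actin cytoskeleton organisation, stress fibre and focal adhesion formation, and contractility. A T7 promoter lies between the CMV promoter and the coding sequence and could support in vitro transcription. The short "HIV-1 LTR" hit at the CMV promoter boundary is most likely an annotation artefact.

The construct allows transient or puromycin-selected expression of a fluorescently tagged ROCK2 truncation, suitable for localisation, interaction or domain-mapping experiments. It was deposited in connection with work on the FXR1 network as a signalling scaffold for actomyosin remodelling. The record does not state the specific experiment in which it was used, and the cloning sites are not recorded.
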