Addgene plasmid #225473: pcDNA3puro-mGFP-ROCK2-N (1-941)
Depositing lab: Christine Mayr. Publication: The FXR1 network acts as signaling scaffold for actomyosin remodeling. Chen X, Fansler MM, Janjoš U, Ule J, Mayr C. Cell. 5 August 2024. doi: 10.1016/j.cell.2024.07.015. PubMed 37961296.
Backbone
  Vector backbone: pcDNA3-puro
  Backbone manufacturer: Mayr Lab
  Vector type: Mammalian Expression
Growth in bacteria
  Bacterial resistance: Ampicillin, 100 μg/mL
  Growth temperature: 37°C
  Growth strain: DH5alpha
  Copy number: High Copy
Gene/Insert
  Gene/Insert name: ROCK2
  Species: H. sapiens (human)
  Mutation: N terminal fragment (1-941)
  Entrez Gene: ROCK2 (a.k.a. ROCK-II)
  Promoter: CMV
  Tag / fusion protein: mEGFP (N terminal on insert)
  Cloning method: Restriction Enzyme; 5′ cloning site unknown (unknown if destroyed)
Terms and licenses: Academic/Nonprofit Terms; Industry Terms: Not Available to Industry
Depositor comments: Please visit https://doi.org/10.1101/2023.11.05.565677 for bioRxiv preprint.
How to cite: pcDNA3puro-mGFP-ROCK2-N (1-941) was a gift from Christine Mayr (Addgene plasmid # 225473 ; http://n2t.net/addgene:225473 ; RRID:Addgene_225473)
